>Addgene plasmid #203331 | pWR63 | addgene full sequence | sequence record 409751 | Addgene NGS Result
CCAATGATACCGGTGCGATCGTGGGCCCTAGTACTTCCCTCGAGCCGTACACTTATTGTTAACTATGAAA
CATATACTTATGGACAAGGTTCACTGATTTGGACTGAAAAGCAAAAACGAGAAATGAGTCAACGTCTGAG
ATCAATCCCTAGACCACCCGGGAAGGTCATGTGTTTCATGAAGTACGATAAGGTTGGTAACCGATTGACT
CATTGGTTCGTGGCGGAGAAGTACGCAGAGTAAAACCGGGGCCGATTCGTGGTAAATTCTGGAATGATCC
AGAGGCGCGACATTTATGCAGACAATTTGTGTTTTGTCGCAAACGATGTTATAGCGAAATTTTTCACTCT
GTCAGATAAATGGATTTTGTCAAAAGGGGGAAGTAGAAGGAGAATGGGCCCGAGATGTTCTGCCAAATTC
TCAGTAGCATAATGTGAAAGAAGCCCTTACATTGTCCAGCCTCTGGCATCATTAAAAACCGTAGCGGAAA
CCAATTGTCTCTGTTCTTCCCTGGCACACCCTGGTAGCCCCACCCAGTTGTAGTACATCTCACACGCTGG
CAACTTGGGACAATCAGCAACTTTTTTTTCTTTTAATTTTTTCAGCGCGACATTTTGCCTCTTCTGCGAG
AACAGACTTTTTCACCTCCATCTCACCCCCCTTTGCACTTATATAAATTGGACCAGTTCCTCCCATTGTA
GAAAAAATTTTGCTGGACCTTTTTCTCTTTTTTTTGTCCTTTAGTTTCATACAATCTAAGTCTATCTACA
TGTACAATGGGTAAAAAGCCTGAACTCACCGCGACCTCTGTCGAGAAGTTTTTGATCGAAAAGTTCGACA
GCGTCTCCGACTTGATGCAGCTCTCGGAGGGCGAAGAATCTCGTGCTTTCAGCTTCGATGTAGGAGGGCG
TGGATATGTCTTGCGGGTAAATAGCTGCGCCGATGGTTTCTACAAAGATCGTTATGTTTATCGGCACTTT
GCATCGGCCGCGCTCCCGATTCCGGAAGTGCTTGACATTGGGGAGTTCAGCGAGAGCTTGACCTATTGCA
TCTCCCGCCGTGCACAGGGTGTCACGTTGCAAGACTTGCCTGAAACCGAATTGCCCGCTGTTTTGCAGCC
GGTCGCGGAGGCCATGGATGCGATCGCTGCGGCCGATCTTAGCCAGACGAGCGGGTTCGGCCCATTCGGA
CCGCAAGGAATCGGTCAATACACTACATGGCGTGATTTCATTTGCGCGATTGCTGATCCCCATGTGTATC
ACTGGCAAACTGTGATGGACGACACCGTCAGTGCGTCCGTCGCGCAGGCTCTCGATGAGTTGATGCTTTG
GGCCGAGGACTGCCCCGAAGTCCGGCACCTCGTGCACGCGGATTTCGGCTCCAACAATGTCTTGACGGAC
AATGGCCGCATAACAGCGGTCATTGACTGGAGCGAGGCGATGTTCGGGGATTCCCAATACGAGGTCGCCA
ACATCTTCTTCTGGAGGCCGTGGTTGGCTTGTATGGAGCAGCAGACGCGCTACTTCGAGCGGAGGCATCC
GGAGCTTGCAGGATCGCCACGGCTCCGGGCGTATATGCTCCGCATTGGTCTTGACCAACTCTATCAGAGC
TTGGTTGACGGCAATTTCGATGATGCAGCTTGGGCGCAGGGTCGATGCGACGCAATCGTCCGATCCGGAG
CCGGGACTGTCGGGCGTACACAAATCGCCCGCAGAAGCGCGGCCGTCTGGACCGATGGCTGTGTAGAAGT
ACTCGCCGATAGTGGAAACCGACGCCCCAGCACTCGTCCGAGGGCAAAGGAATAAGCGGCCGCTAACCAC
TTGCAAAATCCTTTGTATTCTTGTTCTGCAAACATTTTGTCCAATCTCTTATCTTTCTACGATGTTGAAG
AACATACATTTTTGTTAGTCCAGCTTGTTATCCTTTTTTTATTAAATAAAAAATTTTATTGTTAAAGTTG
TTTTTCTTCTTTGTCTGTCCTGTTTTAACTCATATATATTCTATATATTACAGAAAGAAAGTAGATCATC
TAAAATAAACATTTATTTGATGAGACAAAGTAGGTTTTTTAGAATACAATGTAGCATCCTCTAATATACA
ATAGAGTTGTTTTATAAAAGCGATACATTTAATATTATGACAGGACTGGTGAAGTGTATAGAATTGTGCT
AATCTGGCAAACGAACCCAAGAAGACGTTAAAGCAAATAGTGCATTTTGTATTACAATCAAGTTCGTCGA
CCATGCATTAGATCTTGCATGCCTCTAGAACCTAGGTGGCGCCACAGCTGTGGATCTCACAAAGAACCAA
CAAACTATGCATTATTCATTAGCCATGGCCATAATACATGGCTGATGGTTTCATCTCTATATTTGTTCTA
TATTTAGGCGTTTGTGAATGATATATACTAATAGACAATAGAATATGACGACAGACCATTTCCAACAAGG
CGCAAAGCACCAAGGCTCCAAACGTGTGTGGCATAAGGTCTTCCGGAATGCACCAGATGCTGAAGACTTT
AATGTGGCATTTTTCTTTCAAACTTGAGCAACAAGTTTGCGTCTGCCAGAACACGTAAGAAACGAATAAT
GGTAATAGATGAGTCTACCGTGTTTGCTAGTATTTACGCTGTACTATTTACTAATAAGTATCAGGGGCTC
CTCTTGTGTCTAGAAGTTATGAATGAGTTCCCATGGCTGTGTGCCTAGATGCGCTACCGCGTTCAGCCTG
AAATTGGTACTCTAAACCTAATACACGCCTCTCGAGTTTAGACAAGGTTATATTTAATGGATTCGCGCGT
ATGCCTCAAATTTTTTTGATTTGCATTTTTTGTTTACGCGTTTGTTTTGAATTCGGTTTGTTTACCAAAC
AGTGCGTACCTTAATTTTTCTGATTTGCGTAGAGATCGCCGAGCACATAGCGACTCCTTACCAGGCTCTA
GAATTATAGCGTGGATCCTTCTTATGGTTATGGACTATTATTATTTTGATTTATGGAAGGGGGTCTCGCT
TATTGTCGTTTGCCGTAGCAGGGCACGTCAAACGCGTCATAAACCAGAATGGTTACAATATCGAGAGTTG
GGCAGCGCCAACTGTCTGCCTTTGAGGCCACCTCAAACCACACTATAAATAAGGGCAGATGTACCCTCAA
TGCCCAAAAGATGAACACTCTACTTCTTAACTCAAACTAGGGTACCATGGATAAAAAGTATAGTATTGGT
TTAGATATTGGTACTAACTCTGTGGGTTGGGCAGTTATCACTGACGAATATAAAGTTCCATCAAAGAAAT
TTAAGGTGTTAGGTAACACTGACAGACACTCAATAAAAAAGAATCTTATCGGTGCTCTTTTGTTCGACTC
CGGTGAAACTGCCGAGGCTACACGTTTAAAAAGAACAGCAAGAAGAAGATATACCCGTAGAAAAAATAGA
ATATGTTATTTACAAGAAATCTTTTCTAATGAAATGGCTAAAGTTGATGATTCCTTTTTCCATAGATTGG
AAGAGTCATTTTTGGTTGAAGAAGACAAAAAGCATGAGAGACATCCAATCTTTGGGAATATAGTTGATGA
AGTGGCTTACCATGAAAAATATCCTACCATTTATCATTTAAGAAAGAAATTGGTAGATTCAACTGATAAA
GCTGACCTTAGATTAATCTATTTAGCACTTGCCCATATGATTAAATTTAGAGGTCATTTTTTGATTGAAG
GTGATTTGAACCCAGATAATTCTGACGTGGATAAATTATTTATTCAATTAGTCCAAACCTACAACCAATT
ACTTGAGGAAAATCCAATTAATGCTAGTGGTGTCGATGCCAAAGCTATATTATCAGCCAGATTATCAAAA
TCTAGACGTTTGGAAAATTTGATTGCCCAATTGCCAGGAGAAAAAAAGAATGGATTATTTGGAAACTTGA
TCGCATTATCATTGGGTTTGACACCAAATTTTAAATCTAATTTTGATTTAGCTGAAGATGCTAAATTACA
ATTATCAAAAGACACCTATGACGACGATTTGGACAATTTACTTGCTCAAATTGGTGATCAATATGCAGAT
TTGTTCTTAGCTGCTAAAAACTTATCTGATGCTATTTTGTTGTCTGATATTTTGAGAGTGAACACAGAAA
TAACCAAAGCTCCATTATCAGCATCTATGATCAAACGTTATGATGAACACCATCAGGATTTGACTTTATT
GAAAGCTTTGGTGAGACAACAATTGCCAGAGAAGTATAAAGAAATCTTTTTCGATCAATCTAAAAACGGG
TATGCAGGTTATATTGATGGGGGTGCCTCCCAAGAGGAATTTTACAAATTTATAAAACCTATTTTAGAAA
AGATGGATGGGACTGAGGAACTTTTGGTCAAATTGAACAGAGAAGATTTGTTACGTAAACAGAGAACTTT
TGATAATGGTAGTATACCTCACCAAATTCATTTGGGTGAGTTGCATGCAATTTTAAGAAGACAAGAAGAT
TTTTATCCATTTTTAAAAGATAATAGAGAAAAAATCGAGAAAATTTTAACCTTTAGAATTCCATACTATG
TTGGGCCTTTGGCTAGAGGTAATTCAAGATTTGCCTGGATGACACGTAAATCAGAAGAAACTATTACCCC
TTGGAATTTTGAAGAGGTTGTTGATAAAGGAGCATCAGCACAGAGTTTTATTGAAAGAATGACCAATTTC
GATAAAAACTTACCAAATGAAAAAGTTTTACCAAAACATTCCTTGTTATACGAATATTTTACTGTTTACA
ATGAACTTACAAAGGTTAAATATGTTACTGAAGGTATGCGTAAGCCAGCCTTTTTATCTGGAGAACAGAA
AAAGGCAATAGTTGATTTATTGTTTAAAACAAATAGAAAAGTTACTGTTAAACAATTAAAAGAAGATTAC
TTTAAGAAAATTGAATGTTTTGATTCAGTTGAAATCAGTGGTGTTGAAGACAGATTTAATGCTAGTTTAG
GAGCTTACCATGATTTACTTAAAATTATCAAAGATAAAGATTTCTTGGATAACGAAGAAAATGAAGACAT
TTTAGAAGACATTGTTTTAACCTTAACTTTATTCGAAGATAGAGAGATGATTGAAGAACGTTTGAAGACT
TATGCACATTTGTTTGACGATAAAGTGATGAAACAGTTGAAAAGAAGACGTTATACTGGATGGGGTAGAT
TGTCTCGTAAATTGATCAATGGAATTAGAGATAAACAAAGTGGTAAAACTATCTTGGACTTTTTGAAATC
TGACGGATTTGCTAATAGAAATTTCATGCAATTGATCCACGACGATAGTTTGACATTTAAAGAAGACATC
CAAAAGGCCCAAGTGAGTGGGCAAGGTGATTCATTACATGAACATATTGCAAATTTAGCCGGATCTCCTG
CTATTAAGAAAGGGATATTACAAACTGTTAAAGTTGTGGATGAATTAGTGAAAGTAATGGGAAGACATAA
ACCTGAAAACATTGTCATTGAGATGGCAAGAGAAAATCAAACTACACAAAAAGGACAGAAAAATAGTAGA
GAACGTATGAAAAGAATAGAAGAGGGTATTAAAGAATTGGGTAGTCAGATATTGAAAGAACACCCAGTGG
AAAATACCCAGTTGCAAAATGAAAAATTATATCTTTACTACCTTCAAAATGGACGTGATATGTATGTTGA
TCAGGAATTAGATATAAATAGACTTTCAGATTATGATGTAGATCATATAGTTCCACAATCTTTCTTGAAA
GATGATTCCATAGACAATAAAGTATTAACTAGAAGTGATAAAAATAGAGGTAAAAGTGATAATGTCCCAA
GTGAGGAAGTCGTCAAAAAGATGAAAAATTACTGGCGTCAACTTTTGAATGCTAAATTAATTACTCAAAG
AAAATTTGATAATTTGACTAAAGCAGAAAGAGGTGGGCTTTCTGAATTAGATAAAGCCGGGTTCATTAAA
AGACAATTGGTCGAAACTAGACAAATTACTAAACATGTTGCCCAAATTTTAGATTCCCGTATGAACACTA
AGTATGACGAAAATGATAAGTTAATACGTGAGGTTAAAGTCATTACTTTAAAATCAAAACTTGTCTCTGA
TTTCAGAAAGGATTTCCAATTCTATAAAGTTAGAGAAATTAATAATTATCATCATGCTCATGATGCATAT
TTGAATGCTGTAGTTGGAACTGCTTTAATCAAGAAATACCCTAAATTAGAATCTGAATTTGTATATGGTG
ATTACAAAGTCTATGATGTTAGAAAGATGATTGCTAAATCAGAACAAGAAATTGGTAAGGCTACAGCTAA
ATACTTCTTTTACTCTAACATTATGAATTTCTTTAAAACAGAAATTACTTTGGCAAACGGTGAAATTAGA
AAAAGACCTCTTATTGAAACAAATGGTGAGACTGGAGAGATAGTTTGGGACAAAGGGCGTGATTTCGCTA
CTGTTAGAAAAGTTTTATCAATGCCACAAGTTAACATTGTAAAGAAAACAGAGGTTCAAACTGGTGGTTT
CTCAAAAGAAAGTATTTTGCCTAAAAGAAATAGTGATAAATTGATTGCCAGAAAAAAGGATTGGGATCCA
AAGAAATATGGTGGTTTCGACTCACCAACCTTAGCCTATTCTGTTTTGGTTGTGGCAAAGGTTGAAAAGG
GTAAAAGTAAAAAGCTTAAATCAGTAAAAGAACTTTTGGGTATTACAATAATGGAAAGAAGTTCCTTTGA
AAAGAACCCTATTGATTTTTTGGAAGCTAAAGGTTATAAGGAAGTAAAGAAGGACTTAATAATCAAATTG
CCTAAATATTCTTTATTTGAATTAGAAAATGGGAGAAAAAGAATGTTGGCTTCTGCTGGAGAATTGCAAA
AGGGTAATGAATTAGCATTGCCTTCCAAATATGTTGACTTCTTGTATTTAGCTTCACACTATGAAAAGTT
GAAAGGGTCACCAGAAGATAACGAGCAAAAACAATTATTTGTTGAACAACACAAACACTACTTAGATGAG
ATTATAGAACAAATTAGTGAATTCAGTAAAAGAGTGATATTAGCTGATGCAAATTTAGATAAAGTTTTGT
CAGCCTATAACAAACATAGAGATAAGCCAATTAGAGAACAAGCAGAAAACATTATTCACTTATTTACCCT
TACCAATTTAGGAGCACCTGCTGCTTTCAAGTATTTTGATACAACAATTGATCGTAAAAGATATACCTCA
ACAAAAGAAGTCTTAGACGCCACCTTAATTCATCAATCAATCACTGGATTGTATGAGACAAGAATTGATT
TGTCTCAATTGGGTGGTGGTGAAGGGGCTGATCCTAAGAAGAAAAGAAAAGTTGATCCAAAGAAAAAGCG
TAAGGTGGATCCTAAGAAAAAGAGAAAGGTTGACTACAAAGACCATGACGGTGATTATAAAGATCATGAC
ATCGACTACAAGGATGACGATGACAAGTGATAACTTAAGCATTTTAGACAAGTGCCTATTTATTCAGATT
GATTTTTTATATTGAATATGGATGTTGATTACGACTTGTGTTACGAAGCATGAACATGTGATTTGAAAAA
GTGTTTACGAATAAAAGAACTTTTTTTGCAACCGTTGCTAGTTGAAGTGTAGACTCTGAATGCGAAGGGT
TGCAAATGTGCCCAGTAGAAAAAATATTCCATATTTTTCTGAACTTAATTCAATGAAATACGAGTATTAC
TACAACTGCCAATATCGGAACAATTTAACGAGAGCAAGCTATATAAAATGAATGTTCATTTACACAAGCT
AGAACCAAAACTTGAATTAAAATTTAACATAACTAAATGTAACTAGATAAAAGAGAGACATAACCAAACG
TTCAGAAGGCAGAAGAATTCAGTTAACTCCTGCAGGCTCGTTAGTATTTCCGTGAAGGCAGCCATTGTGA
AAATTGAACATCACCTGAGGTATTTTAGCCACCAGAAGCGGCGGTACGGAAGAAAGTGTGTACGATGGTT
GGTGGTGGAATTGCGTGCATGCCTGATGGGGCAATATTAATTAGATAGAGCTTTGGTGATATTAGTGGAT
AATAGAATTCACAGAGAAGACATCAGGAGCAATTTCCAAGAGCCATTGATGATGTAATTGCCCCAACAGC
AAGATTCAGATCTGACAATTGACCACCGTTTTGTAGAAGCAAAAAATCGTAGATTATCACCAAGAGGGTT
TTTCACCGAACCAGCAAATAGAAACTATGCCGTAGAACTCGCCCAGGCTTTTTTGCTAGCACTTTCCAGC
AGTAGAACCGTCCAATTAAGTCAACAGGAACCATTGAGGTCGAGCCCAACCACCTGAACCCCCTCACGGT
CGTGTCCCTATTATTGATCCAGAGGGTGCCAGTTTCGGTAGCCAATATTGGTTCATGGGTTTCTATGGCC
CGGAGTGAGTTTGCAGGTTGGCCCCGGCGCCGTCTGCAGGATGGGAGTTATAGCGGCCAAACTTCACATT
TCGAAATCCTGCTGCAGCCAATCTGAAGAATTAATATAAATTCGTGTCGAATCGCCGTCTGTGAAATTTC
AGTACTTGATTTTCTTTTCTTCTTCTTTTTCTCTTTTGTTTCTTCAGAATCAATACACATTTTTTCTTCC
CTATAAACAATTCATCGGAAACGGGCGTGTGGCGTAGTTGGTAGCGCGTTCGCTTAGCATGCGAAAGGTC
TCCGGTTCGACTCCGGACTCGTCCAGGAAGAGCATCGATGCTCTTCCGTTTTAGAGCTAGAAATAGCAAG
TTAAAATAAGGCTAGTCCGTTATCAACTTGAAAAAGTGGCACCGAGTCGGTGCTTTTGGCCGGCATGGTC
CCAGCCTCCTCGCTGGCGCCGGCTGGGCAACATGCTTCGGCATGGCGAATGGGACACGCGTGCTAGATAG
TGCTTTGTTCTATTCCACCTCGTGTTTTATTTACCTTTTAACTAGTGCTAATTTACGAATAATGTACGTT
AGAAAAATTGACCTGTTTATATATGGGTGCAAAAAAGTTGCGTCCTGTCCAAAGGTTGCATTTCCCCTCA
AGCAACCAAAAGGAGTTAGGATCTGGGAACTATTTAACGCCGCTGGGGCAACAATTGAGATGTCGTAGAC
GCCATGCCCCACCTAACCAATGCACTCTCCGCGGCTTAATTAAAGCTAGCCAGCGCTTGAGCTCTCTGCG
GTGTCTACAAGGTCAGAAGTATTTTAACTCATCCAAAAGCCCCAGACACCGCATTATTTCCCGGTGCATG
CATTCTTCTCTGACAAGTACCTTCTCTCTCCATTGGCTGGATAAAAGAATCTGTAGGTCGCCGACATCTT
GTTTGTGTCTACATGGCCAACATACTTCTCTTACAATGTATGTGCATATGCATATGTAAGTGGAGCGTGG
TGGGAGGCTTTATTGTAGAGCTATTGTTCTGACGGAGTAGGTGCAAACGGAGTCTGTTTAGGTACAGTCA
CCATCTCTGCGTATCTGTACATTTTCACTGGAGCTAGAAGGAGCTACTCTTCGACTTCGAGAACAGGGGA
GCAACCCAGTTTGTGTTCAAGGCGATTGTTAGTTGCTCCGGCAAGATAAGGTTACATTATTCTCTACGCT
TTAGCGTTTAGGGGTACTCGGATAAATGCCAGATGAAAAACGCTAGGTGCATACAGTACAAGTCGAGCCG
ACATTGTTGGACCGCCCCGATAATTATTGTATGTTGTGTTTGCTTGTAAGACCATGATTGATATTTATTG
GGTGGTTCAGCAATCGGACTCGTTGATTATTATTATTATTGACCCTCATGATATACAATGGATTTTATTT
CTGAGCAATCGTAGCAAAATATTCGACGCAATGTAGCTTGAGTTTATGACCTTAGCGGACATCACCAGCG
CAGCTTTACATTTTCCATTCTTTGGATTTATTTTTCTTATCCACTAGGAGATTAGAAGTCTAAGTATCAT
GTAAGAAAGGAGATAATTGTTGTCTGCTGGATAATAAAATTTTGCTGAGTTAGAAATGAGATACGAATCA
GCAAGATGTCTTTGGTTGCAGCCTGTAGAGATTTAGATTTCGACAATCTGACTAAAATGTACGAAGAGAA
AAATAGACACATTTAGTCAATACTTCAGCGTTAAGGGTGCTATAGACTGTGCAACTTCGTTTCACTGCTG
ACATGAAATTCCAGAGACTTAACATATTACATGATTATAAATAATTTGCGTATAATATGTTTGGCATAAA
GCGATTTCTGGAAAAGTTGCGAAAAATTCCGAATTACTACAACTTACCAAAAAAACAGAGGCATATTTTG
CTAAATCACCATATCCTATACTGAGCTCCATCGGAAAGAACATGTGAGCAAAAGGCCAGCAAAAGGCCAG
GAACCGTAAAAAGGCCGCGTTGCTGGCGTTTTTCCATAGGCTCCGCCCCCCTGACGAGCATCACAAAAAT
CGACGCTCAAGTCAGAGGTGGCGAAACCCGACAGGACTATAAAGATACCAGGCGTTTCCCCCTGGAAGCT
CCCTCGTGCGCTCTCCTGTTCCGACCCTGCCGCTTACCGGATACCTGTCCGCCTTTCTCCCTTCGGGAAG
CGTGGCGCTTTCTCATAGCTCACGCTGTAGGTATCTCAGTTCGGTGTAGGTCGTTCGCTCCAAGCTGGGC
TGTGTGCACGAACCCCCCGTTCAGCCCGACCGCTGCGCCTTATCCGGTAACTATCGTCTTGAGTCCAACC
CGGTAAGACACGACTTATCGCCACTGGCAGCAGCCACTGGTAACAGGATTAGCAGAGCGAGGTATGTAGG
CGGTGCTACAGAGTTCTTGAAGTGGTGGCCTAACTACGGCTACACTAGAAGAACAGTATTTGGTATCTGC
GCTCTGCTGAAGCCAGTTACCTTCGGAAAAAGAGTTGGTAGCTCTTGATCCGGCAAACAAACCACCGCTG
GTAGCGGTGGTTTTTTTGTTTGCAAGCAGCAGATTACGCGCAGAAAAAAAGGATCTCAAGAAGATCCTTT
GATCTTTTCTACGGGGTCTGACGCTCAGTGGAACGAAAACTCACGTTAAGGGATTTTGGTCATGAGATTA
TCAAAAAGGATCTTCACCTAGATCCTTTTAAATTAAAAATGAAGTTTTAAATCAATCTAAAGTATATATG
AGTAAACTTGGTCTGACAGTTACCAATGCTTAATCAGTGAGGCACCTATCTCAGCGATCTGTCTATTTCG
TTCATCCATAGTTGCCTGACTCCCCGTCGTGTAGATAACTACGATACGGGAGGGCTTACCATCTGGCCCC
AGTGCTGCAATGATACCGCGAGACCCACGCTCACCGGCTCCAGATTTATCAGCAATAAACCAGCCAGCCG
GAAGGGCCGAGCGCAGAAGTGGTCCTGCAACTTTATCCGCCTCCATCCAGTCTATTAATTGTTGCCGGGA
AGCTAGAGTAAGTAGTTCGCCAGTTAATAGTTTGCGCAACGTTGTTGCCATTGCTACAGGCATCGTGGTG
TCACGCTCGTCGTTTGGTATGGCTTCATTCAGCTCCGGTTCCCAACGATCAAGGCGAGTTACATGATCCC
CCATGTTGTGCAAAAAAGCGGTTAGCTCCTTCGGTCCTCCGATCGTTGTCAGAAGTAAGTTGGCCGCAGT
GTTATCACTCATGGTTATGGCAGCACTGCATAATTCTCTTACTGTCATGCCATCCGTAAGATGCTTTTCT
GTGACTGGTGAGTACTCAACCAAGTCATTCTGAGAATAGTGTATGCGGCGACCGAGTTGCTCTTGCCCGG
CGTCAATACGGGATAATACCGCGCCACATAGCAGAACTTTAAAAGTGCTCATCATTGGAAAACGTTCTTC
GGGGCGAAAACTCTCAAGGATCTTACCGCTGTTGAGATCCAGTTCGATGTAACCCACTCGTGCACCCAAC
TGATCTTCAGCATCTTTTACTTTCACCAGCGTTTCTGGGTGAGCAAAAACAGGAAGGCAAAATGCCGCAA
AAAAGGGAATAAGGGCGACACGGAAATGTTGAATACTCATACTCTTCCTTTTTCAATATTATTGAAGCAT
TTATCAGGGTTATTGTCTCATGAGCGGATACATATTTGAATGTATTTAGAAAAATAAACAAATAGGGGTT
CCGCGCACATTTCCCCGAAAAGTGCCACCTGACGTC
Features (pLannotate 1.2.2; 8 found; start..end, strand, type, name):
    783..1804    +  CDS            HygR (fragment): hygromycin B phosphotransferase confers resistance to hygromycin
   3197..7297    +  CDS            cas9: CAS9_STRP1 - Also known as csn1 From Streptococcus pyogenes serotype M1.
   7382..7447    +  CDS            3xFLAG: three tandem FLAG® epitope tags, followed by an enterokinase cleavage site
   8632..8704    +  ncRNA          tRNA: Accession: RF00005 - tRNA
   8728..8803    +  misc_RNA       gRNA scaffold: guide RNA scaffold for the Streptococcus pyogenes CRISPR/Cas9 system
  10391..10979   -  rep_origin     ori: high-copy-number ColE1/pMB1/pBR322/pUC origin of replication
  11150..12010   -  CDS            AmpR: β-lactamase; bla; confers resistance to ampicillin, carbenicillin, and related antibiotics
  12011..12115   -  promoter       AmpR promoter: bla
