[The description below was written by a language model from this plasmid's Addgene catalogue record and pLannotate feature annotations shown in this document.]
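Description:
pWR63 is an episomal yeast CRISPR vector built for the xylose-fermenting yeast Scheffersomyces stipitis, carrying Cas9 and an "empty" sgRNA expression cassette into which a user-defined guide can be cloned. It derives from the backbone pWR54, in which a coCBG reporter gene was replaced by CaCas9, and totals about 12.1 kb. In E. coli it replicates from a high-copy ColE1/pUC-type origin and is selected with ampicillin through the bla gene. In S. stipitis it is maintained extrachromosomally by an autonomously replicating sequence taken from chromosome 1 of that yeast. Selection there uses hygromycin, conferred by a codon-optimized hygromycin phosphotransferase (coHPH) placed between the S. stipitis TEF1 promoter and ACT1 terminator.

The Cas9 gene is the Streptococcus pyogenes enzyme in the synthetic CaCas9 version originally made for Candida albicans, a recoding suited to CTG-clade yeasts. It is driven by the S. stipitis CCW12 promoter and terminated by the ADH2 terminator. The feature table shows a full-length coding region of roughly 4.1 kb followed by a 3xFLAG tag, so the 1,629 bp insert size in the catalogue appears to understate the gene.

The guide cassette uses the Pol II TDH3 promoter and ADH1 terminator to transcribe a tRNA–sgRNA–HDV ribozyme unit. Endogenous tRNA processing at the 5′ end and HDV self-cleavage at the 3′ end release a precisely trimmed guide RNA from the longer transcript. SapI sites upstream of the scaffold allow insertion of a targeting spacer. The plasmid serves as the guide-less parent in a reusable toolset for repeated genome modification of wild-type S. stipitis.
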