Addgene plasmid #203331: pWR63
Purpose: episomal Cas9 and sgRNA expression vector without sgRNA for S. stipitis
Depositing lab: J. Brian Robertson. Depositing organization: Middle Tennessee State University. Publication: BLINCAR: a reusable bioluminescent and Cas9-based genetic toolset for repeatedly modifying wild-type Scheffersomyces stipitis. Reichard WD, Smith SE, Robertson JB. mSphere. 2023 Aug 24;8(4):e0022423. doi: 10.1128/msphere.00224-23. Epub 2023 Jun 22. PubMed 37345937.
Backbone
  Vector backbone: pWR54
  Backbone manufacturer: Robertson
  Backbone size w/o insert (bp): 8299
  Total vector size (bp): 12119
  Modifications to backbone: CaCas9 from pV1093 (Vyas, Barrasa, Fink, 2015, Science advances. 1:e1500248) was added to pWR54 in place of coCBG. An sgRNA expression cassette was added that contained TDH3 promoter driving tRNA-sgRNA(SapI)-HDV element terminated by ADH1 terminator.
  Vector type: Yeast Expression, CRISPR
  Selectable markers: Hygromycin
Growth in bacteria
  Bacterial resistance: Ampicillin, 100 μg/mL
  Growth temperature: 37°C
  Growth strain: DH5alpha
  Copy number: High Copy
Gene/Insert 1
  Gene/Insert name: TEF1 promoter (S. stipitis)
  Species: S. stipitis (yeast)
  Insert size (bp): 726
  Entrez Gene: TEF1 (a.k.a. PICST_65303)
Gene/Insert 2
  Gene/Insert name: coHPH
  Species: Synthetic
  Insert size (bp): 1029
Gene/Insert 3
  Gene/Insert name: ACT1 terminator (S. stipitis)
  Species: S. stipitis (yeast)
  Insert size (bp): 400
Gene/Insert 4
  Gene/Insert name: CCW12 promoter (S. stipitis)
  Species: S. stipitis (yeast)
  Insert size (bp): 749
Gene/Insert 5
  Gene/Insert name: CaCas9
  Species: Synthetic
  Insert size (bp): 1629
  Cloning method: Restriction Enzyme; 5′ cloning site KpnI (not destroyed); 3′ cloning site AflII (not destroyed)
  Sequencing primers: 5′ AACTGTCTGCCTTTGAGG; 3′ GTCGTAATCAACATCCATATTC
Gene/Insert 6
  Gene/Insert name: ADH2 terminator (S. stipitis)
  Species: S. stipitis (yeast)
  Insert size (bp): 374
Gene/Insert 7
  Gene/Insert name: ARS from S. stipitis chromosome 1
  Species: S. stipitis (yeast)
  Insert size (bp): 1148
Gene/Insert 8
  Gene/Insert name: THD3 promoter (S. stipitis)
  Species: S. stipitis
  Insert size (bp): 750
  Cloning method: Restriction Enzyme; 5′ cloning site SbfI (not destroyed); 3′ cloning site FseI (not destroyed)
  Sequencing primers: 5′ TTCATTTACACAAGCTAGAACC
Gene/Insert 9
  Gene/Insert name: tRNA-sgRNA(SapI)-HDV
  Species: Synthetic
  Insert size (bp): 242
  Cloning method: Restriction Enzyme; 5′ cloning site FseI (destroyed during cloning); 3′ cloning site MluI (not destroyed)
  Sequencing primers: 5′ ctgcagccaatctgaaga; 3′ CAGAGAAGAATGCATGCAC
Gene/Insert 10
  Gene/Insert name: ADH1 terminator (S. stipitis)
  Species: S. stipitis
  Insert size (bp): 241
  Cloning method: Restriction Enzyme; 5′ cloning site MluI (not destroyed); 3′ cloning site SacII (not destroyed)
  Sequencing primers: 5′ ctgcagccaatctgaaga; 3′ CAGAGAAGAATGCATGCAC
Resource information
  A portion of this plasmid was derived from a plasmid made by: CaCas9 that is in this plasmid was originally synthesized, cloned and published by Vyas VK, Barrasa MI, Fink GR. 2015. A Candida albicans CRISPR system permits genetic engineering of essential genes and gene families. Science advances. 1:e1500248.
Terms and licenses: Academic/Nonprofit Terms; Industry Terms: Not Available to Industry
How to cite: pWR63 was a gift from J. Brian Robertson (Addgene plasmid # 203331 ; http://n2t.net/addgene:203331 ; RRID:Addgene_203331)
